>Addgene plasmid #15867 | pISH-H2-M1 | depositor partial sequence | sequence record 8405 | Author sequence
TGAAGAACTTTGAATCCCAGACTCTCCTCCTGCTGCTCATGATCACCTTAGCCATCACGAAGCATCCAAA
TGGTTCACACACTCTGAGATATGTATATACCCTCCTGTCATGGCCTGGGCCTCTGGAGCCACAGTTAATC
TTTCTCGGCTATGTGGATGATACACAGATCATGGGATTCAACAGTATATCAGAGAATCTGGGGGTGGAGA
GCCGGGCACCATGGATGTATGAGACTGAAGAGTTTTGGGAAAAGACGACAGATAATGTCGTGAGAGAACA
CTATATCTTGAAAGAAATAATGAGGAGTGTGCTACACATCTACAATTATAGCATCATTGGATATCACACA
ATCCAGAAGACTTATGGCTGCCAAGTCATGCACAGACGCTACTTCAGTCATGGCTTCTTTAAATTAGCAT
TCAATCTCCATGATTACATCACACTGAATGAGGATCTGAAGACATGGAGAGCGGTTGGCAAGGCAGGTGA
GATGCTTAAGGAAATGTGGGAGAAAATAAAATATGCAAACCAGGTGAAGTCTTTCCTGCAGATTACATGT
GTGAACTTACTCCATCGATTCCTGGCCTTTGG
