>Addgene plasmid #15867 | pISH-H2-M1 | addgene partial sequence | sequence record 22602 | T7 5'-TAATACGACTCACTATAGGG-3'
CGCCATGGGCGGCCGCGGGAATTCGATTTGAAGAACTTTGAATCCCAGACTCTCCTCCTGCTGCTCATGA
TCACCTTAGCCATCACGAAGCATCCAAATGGTTCACACACTCTGAGATATGTATATACCCTCCTGTCATG
GCCTGGGCCTCTGGAGCCACAGTTAATCTTTCTCGGCTATGTGGATGATACACAGATCATGGGATTCAAC
AGTATATCAGAGAATCTGGGGGTGGAGAGCCGGGCACCATGGATGTATGAGACTGAAGAGTTTTGGGAAA
AGACGACAGATAATGTCGTGAGAGAACACTATATCTTGAAAGAAATAATGAGGAGTGTGCTACACATCTA
CAATTATAGCATCATTGGATATCACACAATCCAGAAGACTTATGGCTGCCAAGTCATGCACAGACGCTAC
TTCAGTCATGGCTTCTTTAAATTAGCATTCAATCTCCATGATTACATCACACTGAATGAGGATCTGAAGA
CATGGAGAGCGGTTGGCAAGGCAGGTGAGATGCTTAAGGAAATGTGGGAGAAAATAAAATATGCAAACCA
GGTGAAGTCTTTCCTGCAGATTACATGTGTGAACTTACTCCATCGATTCCTGGCCTTTGGAATCACTAGT
GAATTCGCGGCCGCCTGCAGGTCGACCATATGGGAGAGCTCCCAACGCGTTGGATGCATAGCTTGAGTAT
TCTATAGTGTCACCTAGATAGCTTGGCGTAATCATGGTCATAGCTGTTTCCTGTGTGAAATTGTTATCCG
CT
