[The description below was written by a language model from this plasmid's Addgene catalogue record.]
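Description:
pISH-H2-M1 is a small bacterial cloning plasmid that serves as a template for making an in situ hybridization riboprobe. It is built on pGEM-T Easy, a 3,015 bp high-copy vector propagated in E. coli under ampicillin selection. The insert is a 592 bp fragment of mouse H2-M1 (also known as Mb1, H-2M1 or H2-Qa-Mb1), a member of the H2-M family of nonclassical class I major histocompatibility complex genes. The record does not say which part of the transcript the fragment covers. No feature table accompanies the entry, so the exact position and orientation of elements cannot be confirmed beyond what the catalogue fields imply.

The insert carries no eukaryotic promoter, tag or reporter, so the construct is not meant for protein expression. Its utility comes instead from the opposing T7 and SP6 bacteriophage RNA polymerase promoters that flank the pGEM-T Easy cloning site; these are also listed as the 5′ and 3′ sequencing primer sites. According to the depositor's note, linearizing the plasmid with SphI and transcribing with SP6 RNA polymerase yields the antisense strand. That run-off transcript is complementary to H2-M1 mRNA and can be labelled for use as a hybridization probe. By the vector's layout, transcription from the T7 side would give the sense strand, commonly used as a negative control, although the record does not describe this.

The "ISH" in the name and the associated study of neural and immune multigene family coexpression in mouse vomeronasal sensory neurons both indicate the intended use. The plasmid is meant for detecting and mapping H2-M1 transcripts in tissue sections, particularly in the vomeronasal organ.
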