Addgene plasmid #15867: pISH-H2-M1
Depositing lab: Peter Mombaerts. Depositing organization: Rockefeller University. Publication: Combinatorial coexpression of neural and immune multigene families in mouse vomeronasal sensory neurons. Ishii T, Hirota J, Mombaerts P. Curr Biol. 2003 Mar 4. 13(5):394-400. 10.1016/S0960-9822(03)00092-7 PubMed 12620187.
Backbone
  Vector backbone: pGEM-T Easy
  Backbone size w/o insert (bp): 3015
Growth in bacteria
  Bacterial resistance: Ampicillin, 100 μg/mL
  Growth temperature: 37°C
  Growth strain: DH5alpha
  Copy number: High Copy
Gene/Insert
  Gene/Insert name: H2-M1
  Species: M. musculus (mouse)
  Insert size (bp): 592
  Entrez Gene: H2-M1 (a.k.a. Mb1, H-2M1, H2-Qa-Mb1)
  Cloning method: Restriction Enzyme
  Sequencing primers: 5′ T7; 3′ SP6
Terms and licenses: Academic/Nonprofit Terms; Industry Terms: Not Available to Industry
Depositor comments: SphI digestion and SP6 RNA polymerase for antisense probe
How to cite: pISH-H2-M1 was a gift from Peter Mombaerts (Addgene plasmid # 15867 ; http://n2t.net/addgene:15867 ; RRID:Addgene_15867)
